Addgene plasmid #171015: bdSUMO-pHD118-GFP-HiBit
Purpose: For bacterial expression of bdSUMO tagged muGFP with pHD118 peptide and NanoLuc complementation peptide variant #86
Depositing lab: Angus Johnston. Depositing organization: Monash University. Publication: Unravelling cytosolic delivery of cell penetrating peptides with a quantitative endosomal escape assay. Teo SLY, Rennick JJ, Yuen D, Al-Wassiti H, Johnston APR, Pouton CW. Nat Commun. 2021 Jun 17;12(1):3721. doi: 10.1038/s41467-021-23997-x. PubMed 34140497.
Backbone
  Vector backbone: pET His6 MBP TEV LIC cloning vector (2M-T)
  Backbone size w/o insert (bp): 4694
  Total vector size (bp): 5822
  Vector type: Bacterial Expression, Luciferase
Growth in bacteria
  Bacterial resistance: Ampicillin, 100 μg/mL
  Growth temperature: 37°C
  Growth strain: DH5alpha
  Copy number: Low Copy
Gene/Insert
  Gene/Insert name: 14x-His-bdSUMO-pHD118-muGFP-HiBiT
  Species: Synthetic; Brachypodium distachyon
  Promoter: T7
  Cloning method: Gibson Cloning
  Sequencing primers: 5′ TAATACGACTCACTATAGGG; 3′ GCTAGTTATTGCTCAGCGG
Terms and licenses: Academic/Nonprofit Terms; Industry Terms: Not Available to Industry
Depositor comments: Please visit https://www.biorxiv.org/content/10.1101/2020.08.20.258350v1 for bioRxiv preprint.
How to cite: bdSUMO-pHD118-GFP-HiBit was a gift from Angus Johnston (Addgene plasmid # 171015 ; http://n2t.net/addgene:171015 ; RRID:Addgene_171015)
