[The description below was written by a language model from this plasmid's Addgene catalogue record and pLannotate feature annotations shown in this document.]
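Description:
bdSUMO-pHD118-GFP-HiBit is a bacterial expression plasmid of about 5.8 kb, built by Gibson assembly in a pET-family backbone (the pET His6 MBP TEV LIC 2M-T vector). It carries a pBR322-type ColE1 origin together with the rop gene and bom region, consistent with the low copy number recorded, and is selected with ampicillin through the β-lactamase gene and its own promoter. The annotation also picks up truncated tetracycline-resistance fragments and a tet promoter, which appear to be non-functional remnants of the pBR322 lineage rather than usable markers. No lacI or lac operator is annotated, so the record does not show how T7-driven expression is regulated beyond the need for a host supplying T7 RNA polymerase.

The payload is a single synthetic open reading frame placed between a T7 promoter with the phage gene 10 ribosome binding site and a T7 terminator. According to the catalogue it encodes, in order, a 14x-His tag, the SUMO domain from Brachypodium distachyon (bdSUMO, which the automated annotation matches to its Arabidopsis SUMO1 homologue), the pHD118 peptide, the monomeric ultrastable green fluorescent protein muGFP, and HiBiT, the small NanoLuc complementation peptide (variant #86). The His tag, pHD118 and HiBiT segments are not individually annotated, and a short "SET1" match upstream of the terminator is probably just vector sequence. The His-bdSUMO module typically serves for affinity purification and for removal by a SUMO-specific protease. The purified fluorescent, HiBiT-tagged peptide fusion suits the associated study's purpose: quantifying cytosolic delivery and endosomal escape of cell-penetrating peptides, where luminescence arises when HiBiT meets its complementary NanoLuc fragment.
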