Features (pLannotate 1.2.2; 15 found; start..end, strand, type, name):
     51..69      +  promoter       T7 promoter: promoter for bacteriophage T7 RNA polymerase
    158..180     +  RBS            RBS: efficient ribosome binding site from bacteriophage T7 gene 10 (Olins and Rangwala, 1989)
    266..502     +  CDS            SUMO1 (fragment): SUMO1_ARATH - Also known as SMT3, SUM1. Experimental evidence at protein level: Swiss-Prot protein existence level 1. Ubiquitin-like protein which can be covalently attached to target lysines as a monomer. Does not seem to be involved in protein degradation and may function as an antagonist of ubiquitin in the degradation process. Required for the massive protein sumoylation in the nucleus induced by heat shock and controlled by SIZ1. Involved in the regulation of the heat stress transcription factor HSFA2 in acquired thermotolerance. From Arabidopsis thaliana (Mouse-ear cress).
    569..1282    +  CDS            muGFP: muGFP is a basic (constitutively fluorescent) green fluorescent protein published in 2018, derived from Aequorea victoria.
   1356..1405    +  CDS            SET1 (fragment): solubility-enhancement tag derived from T7 phage gene 10B
   1413..1460    +  terminator     T7 terminator: transcription terminator for bacteriophage T7 RNA polymerase
   1486..1778    -  CDS            TcR (fragment): tetracycline efflux protein; tet; confers resistance to tetracycline
   1826..1854    -  promoter       tet promoter: E. coli promoter for tetracycline efflux protein gene
   1967..2071    +  promoter       AmpR promoter: bla
   2072..2932    +  CDS            AmpR: β-lactamase; bla; confers resistance to ampicillin, carbenicillin, and related antibiotics
   3103..3691    +  rep_origin     ori: high-copy-number ColE1/pMB1/pBR322/pUC origin of replication
   3877..4016    -  misc_feature   bom: basis of mobility region from pBR322
   4118..4309    -  CDS            rop: Rop protein, which maintains plasmids at low copy number; rop
   4326..4706    +  CDS            YPB1_ECOLX: Protein predicted: Swiss-Prot protein existence level 4. From Escherichia coli.
   4948..29      -  CDS            TcR (fragment) (across the origin): tetracycline efflux protein; tet; confers resistance to tetracycline
>Addgene plasmid #171015 | bdSUMO-pHD118-GFP-HiBit | addgene full sequence | sequence record 337470 | Addgene NGS Result
CGGCCACGATGCGTCCGGCGTAGAGGATCGAGATCTCGATCCCGCGAAATTAATACGACTCACTATAGGG
AGACCACAACGGTTTCCCTCTAGTGCCGGCTCCGGAGAGCTCTTTAATTAAGCGGCCGCCCTGCAGGACT
CGAGTTCTAGAAATAATTTTGTTTAACTTTAAGAAGGAGATATACATATGAGCAAGCATCACCATCATTC
AGGCCATCACCATACCGGACACCACCATCATTCAGGCAGTCATCACCATACCGGCCACATCAATCTTAAA
GTCAAGGGACAGGACGGTAATGAAGTGTTCTTTCGTATCAAGCGCTCGACTCAGCTTAAAAAACTTATGA
ACGCTTATTGCGACCGCCAATCGGTTGATATGACAGCCATTGCTTTTTTATTTGATGGCCGTCGTCTTCG
CGCGGAACAAACGCCTGATGAGCTTGAGATGGAAGATGGGGATGAGATTGACGCCATGTTACACCAGACC
GGTGGGATCGGCGAAGTGCTGCATGAGTTGGCCGACGACCTGCCTGAATTACAATCTTGGATCAAGGCTG
CGCAACAATTAAGCAAAGGAGAAGAACTTTTCACTGGAGTTGTCCCAATTCTTGTTGAATTAGATGGTGA
TGTTAATGGGCACAAATTTTCTGTCCGTGGAGAGGGTGAAGGTGATGCTACAAACGGAAAACTCACCCTT
AAATTTATTTGCACTACTGGAAAACTACCTGTTCCGTGGCCAACACTTGTCACTACTCTGACCTATGGTG
TTCTATGCTTTTCCCGTTATCCGGATCACATGAAACGGCATGACTTTTTCAAGAGTGCCATGCCCGAAGG
TTATGTACAGGAACGCACTATATCTTTCAAAGATGACGGGACCTACAAGACGCGTGCTGAAGTCAAGTTT
GAAGGTGATACCCTTGTTAATCGTATCGAGTTAAAAGGTATTGATTTTAAAGAAGATGGAAACATTCTCG
GACACAAACTGGAGTACAACTTTAACTCACACAATGTATACATCACGGCAGACAAACAAAAGAATGGAAT
CAAAGCTTACTTCAAAATTCGCCACAACGTTGAAGATGGTTCCGTTCAACTAGCAGACCATTATCAACAA
AATACTCCAATTGGCGATGGCCCTGTCCTTTTACCAGACAACCATTACCTCTCGACACAATCTGTTCTTT
CGAAAGATCCCAACGAAAAGCGTGACCACATGGTCCTTCTTGAGGATGTAACTGCTGCTGGGATTACACA
TGGCATGGATGAACTCTACAAAGTATCAGGTTGGCGTCTTTTCAAAAAGATTTCCGGGGGCTCGGGCTAA
GGTACCACGCGTGCGCGCTGATCCGGCTGCTAACAAAGCCCGAAAGGAAGCTGAGTTGGCTGCTGCCACC
GCTGAGCAATAACTAGCATAACCCCTTGGGGCCTCTAAACGGGTCTTGAGGGGTTTTTTGCTGAAAGGAG
GAACTATATCCGGATATCCACAGGACGGGTGTGGTCGCCATGATCGCGTAGTCGATAGTGGCTCCAAGTA
GCGAAGCGAGCAGGACTGGGCGGCGGCCAAAGCGGTCGGACAGTGCTCCGAGAACGGGTGCGCATAGAAA
TTGCATCAACGCATATAGCGCTAGCAGCACGCCATAGTGACTGGCGATGCTGTCGGAATGGACGATATCC
CGCAAGAGGCCCGGCAGTACCAGCATAACCAAGCCTATGCCTACAGCATCCAGGGTGACGGTGCCGAGGA
TGACGATGAGCGCATTGTTAGATTTCATACACGGTGCCTGACTGCGTTAGCAATTTAACTGTGATAAACT
ACCGCATTAAAGCTTATCGATGATAAGCTGTCAAACATGAGAATTCTTGAAGACGAAAGGGCCTCGTGAT
ACGCCTATTTTTATAGGTTAATGTCATGATAATAATGGTTTCTTAGACGTCAGGTGGCACTTTTCGGGGA
AATGTGCGCGGAACCCCTATTTGTTTATTTTTCTAAATACATTCAAATATGTATCCGCTCATGAGACAAT
AACCCTGATAAATGCTTCAATAACATTGAAAAAGGAAGAGTATGAGTATTCAACATTTCCGTGTCGCCCT
TATTCCCTTTTTTGCGGCATTTTGCCTTCCTGTTTTTGCTCACCCAGAAACGCTGGTGAAAGTAAAAGAT
GCTGAAGATCAGTTGGGTGCACGAGTGGGTTACATCGAACTGGATCTCAACAGCGGTAAGATCCTTGAGA
GTTTTCGCCCCGAAGAACGTTTTCCAATGATGAGCACTTTTAAAGTTCTGCTATGTGGCGCGGTATTATC
CCGTGTTGACGCCGGGCAAGAGCAACTCGGTCGCCGCATACACTATTCTCAGAATGACTTGGTTGAGTAC
TCACCAGTCACAGAAAAGCATCTTACGGATGGCATGACAGTAAGAGAATTATGCAGTGCTGCCATAACCA
TGAGTGATAACACTGCGGCCAACTTACTTCTGACAACGATCGGAGGACCGAAGGAGCTAACCGCTTTTTT
GCACAACATGGGGGATCATGTAACTCGCCTTGATCGTTGGGAACCGGAGCTGAATGAAGCCATACCAAAC
GACGAGCGTGACACCACGATGCCTGCAGCAATGGCAACAACGTTGCGCAAACTATTAACTGGCGAACTAC
TTACTCTAGCTTCCCGGCAACAATTAATAGACTGGATGGAGGCGGATAAAGTTGCAGGACCACTTCTGCG
CTCGGCCCTTCCGGCTGGCTGGTTTATTGCTGATAAATCTGGAGCCGGTGAGCGTGGGTCTCGCGGTATC
ATTGCAGCACTGGGGCCAGATGGTAAGCCCTCCCGTATCGTAGTTATCTACACGACGGGGAGTCAGGCAA
CTATGGATGAACGAAATAGACAGATCGCTGAGATAGGTGCCTCACTGATTAAGCATTGGTAACTGTCAGA
CCAAGTTTACTCATATATACTTTAGATTGATTTAAAACTTCATTTTTAATTTAAAAGGATCTAGGTGAAG
ATCCTTTTTGATAATCTCATGACCAAAATCCCTTAACGTGAGTTTTCGTTCCACTGAGCGTCAGACCCCG
TAGAAAAGATCAAAGGATCTTCTTGAGATCCTTTTTTTCTGCGCGTAATCTGCTGCTTGCAAACAAAAAA
ACCACCGCTACCAGCGGTGGTTTGTTTGCCGGATCAAGAGCTACCAACTCTTTTTCCGAAGGTAACTGGC
TTCAGCAGAGCGCAGATACCAAATACTGTCCTTCTAGTGTAGCCGTAGTTAGGCCACCACTTCAAGAACT
CTGTAGCACCGCCTACATACCTCGCTCTGCTAATCCTGTTACCAGTGGCTGCTGCCAGTGGCGATAAGTC
GTGTCTTACCGGGTTGGACTCAAGACGATAGTTACCGGATAAGGCGCAGCGGTCGGGCTGAACGGGGGGT
TCGTGCACACAGCCCAGCTTGGAGCGAACGACCTACACCGAACTGAGATACCTACAGCGTGAGCTATGAG
AAAGCGCCACGCTTCCCGAAGGGAGAAAGGCGGACAGGTATCCGGTAAGCGGCAGGGTCGGAACAGGAGA
GCGCACGAGGGAGCTTCCAGGGGGAAACGCCTGGTATCTTTATAGTCCTGTCGGGTTTCGCCACCTCTGA
CTTGAGCGTCGATTTTTGTGATGCTCGTCAGGGGGGCGGAGCCTATGGAAAAACGCCAGCAACGCGGCCT
TTTTACGGTTCCTGGCCTTTTGCTGGCCTTTTGCTCACATGTTCTTTCCTGCGTTATCCCCTGATTCTGT
GGATAACCGTATTACCGCCTTTGAGTGAGCTGATACCGCTCGCCGCAGCCGAACGACCGAGCGCAGCGAG
TCAGTGAGCGAGGAAGCGGAAGAGCGCCTGATGCGGTATTTTCTCCTTACGCATCTGTGCGGTATTTCAC
ACCGCAATGGTGCACTCTCAGTACAATCTGCTCTGATGCCGCATAGTTAAGCCAGTATACACTCCGCTAT
CGCTACGTGACTGGGTCATGGCTGCGCCCCGACACCCGCCAACACCCGCTGACGCGCCCTGACGGGCTTG
TCTGCTCCCGGCATCCGCTTACAGACAAGCTGTGACCGTCTCCGGGAGCTGCATGTGTCAGAGGTTTTCA
CCGTCATCACCGAAACGCGCGAGGCAGCTGCGGTAAAGCTCATCAGCGTGGTCGTGAAGCGATTCACAGA
TGTCTGCCTGTTCATCCGCGTCCAGCTCGTTGAGTTTCTCCAGAAGCGTTAATGTCTGGCTTCTGATAAA
GCGGGCCATGTTAAGGGCGGTTTTTTCCTGTTTGGTCACTGATGCCTCCGTGTAAGGGGGATTTCTGTTC
ATGGGGGTAATGATACCGATGAAACGAGAGAGGATGCTCACGATACGGGTTACTGATGATGAACATGCCC
GGTTACTGGAACGTTGTGAGGGTAAACAACTGGCGGTATGGATGCGGCGGGACCAGAGAAAAATCACTCA
GGGTCAATGCCAGCGCTTCGTTAATACAGATGTAGGTGTTCCACAGGGTAGCCAGCAGCATCCTGCGATG
CAGATCCGGAACATAATGGTGCAGGGCGCTGACTTCCGCGTTTCCAGACTTTACGAAACACGGAAACCGA
AGACCATTCATGTTGTTGCTCAGGTCGCAGACGTTTTGCAGCAGCAGTCGCTTCACGTTCGCTCGCGTAT
CGGTGATTCATTCTGCTAACCAGTAAGGCAACCCCGCCAGCCTAGCCGGGTCCTCAACGACAGGAGCACG
ATCATGCGCACCCGTGGCCAGGACCCAACGCTGCCCGAGATGCGCCGCGTGCGGCTGCTGGAGATGGCGG
ACGCGATGGATATGTTCTGCCAAGGGTTGGTTTGCGCATTCACAGTTCTCCGCAAGAATTGATTGGCTCC
AATTCTTGGAGTGGTGAATCCGTTAGCGAGGTGCCGCCGGCTTCCATTCAGGTCGAGGTGGCCCGGCTCC
ATGCACCGCGACGCAACGCGGGGAGGCAGACAAGGTATAGGGCGGCGCCTACAATCCATGCCAACCCGTT
CCATGTGCTCGCCGAGGCGGCATAAATCGCCGTGACGATCAGCGGTCCAATGATCGAAGTTAGGCTGGTA
AGAGCCGCGAGCGATCCTTGAAGCTGTCCCTGATGGTCGTCATCTACCTGCCTGGACAGCATGGCCTGCA
ACGCGGGCATCCCGATGCCGCCGGAAGCGAGAAGAATCATAATGGGGAAGGCCATCCAGCCTCGCGTCGC
GAACGCCAGCAAGACGTAGCCCAGCGCGTCGGCCGCCATGCCGGCGATAATGGCCTGCTTCTCGCCGAAA
CGTTTGGTGGCGGGACCAGTGACGAAGGCTTGAGCGAGGGCGTGCAAGATTCCGAATACCGCAAGCGACA
GGCCGATCATCGTCGCGCTCCAGCGAAAGCGGTCCTCGCCGAAAATGACCCAGAGCGCTGCCGGCACCTG
TCCTACGAGTTGCATGATAAAGAAGACAGTCATAAGTGCGGCGACGATAGTCATGCCCCGCGCCCACCGG
AAGGAGCTGACTGGGTTGAAGGCTCTCAAGGGCATCGGTCGACGCTCTCCCTTATGCGACTCCTGCATTA
GGAAGCAGCCCAGTAGTAGGTTGAGGCCGTTGAGCACCGCCGCCGCAAGGAATGGTGCATGCAAGGAGAT
GGCGCCCAACAGTCCCCCGGCCACGGGGCCTGCCACCATACCCACGCCGAAACAAGCGCTCATGAGCCCG
AAGTGGCGAGCCCGATCTTCCCCATCGGTGATGTCGGCGATATAGGCGCCAGCAACCGCACCTGTGGCGC
CGGTGATGC
